Addgene plasmid #127428: pActin-miRFP670nano
Purpose: Human beta-actin labeling with near-infrared fluorescent protein miRFP670nano
Depositing lab: Vladislav Verkhusha. Depositing organization: University of Helsinki. Publication: Smallest near-infrared fluorescent protein evolved from cyanobacteriochrome as versatile tag for spectral multiplexing. Oliinyk OS, Shemetov AA, Pletnev S, Shcherbakova DM, Verkhusha VV. Nat Commun. 2019 Jan 17;10(1):279. doi: 10.1038/s41467-018-08050-8. PubMed 30655515.
Backbone
  Vector backbone: pcDNA
  Vector type: Mammalian Expression
Growth in bacteria
  Bacterial resistance: Ampicillin, 100 μg/mL
  Growth temperature: 37°C
  Growth strain: DH5alpha
  Copy number: High Copy
Gene/Insert
  Gene/Insert name: miRFP670nano-human beta-actin
  Species: H. sapiens (human), Synthetic
  Insert size (bp): 1623
  Promoter: CMV
  Tag / fusion protein: miRFP670nano (N terminal on insert)
  Cloning method: Restriction Enzyme; 5′ cloning site NotI (not destroyed); 3′ cloning site XbaI (not destroyed)
  Sequencing primers: 5′ CMV Forward; 3′ BGH Reverse
Terms and licenses: Academic/Nonprofit Terms; Industry Terms: Not Available to Industry
How to cite: pActin-miRFP670nano was a gift from Vladislav Verkhusha (Addgene plasmid # 127428 ; http://n2t.net/addgene:127428 ; RRID:Addgene_127428)
