[The description below was written by a language model from this plasmid's Addgene catalogue record and pLannotate feature annotations shown in this document.]
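Description:
pActin-miRFP670nano is a mammalian expression plasmid of about 7.1 kb built on a pcDNA-type backbone, designed to label the actin cytoskeleton with a near-infrared fluorescent protein. It is maintained in E. coli at high copy through a ColE1/pUC-type origin and selected with ampicillin via the β-lactamase gene. An f1 origin is also present. For mammalian cells, the backbone carries an SV40 early promoter driving a neomycin/kanamycin phosphotransferase gene with an SV40 polyadenylation signal, which would normally permit G418 selection of stable transfectants, although the record does not list a mammalian selection marker explicitly.

The payload is a 1.6 kb fusion cloned between NotI and XbaI sites. The CMV immediate-early enhancer and promoter drive miRFP670nano, followed by a short linker region and then the beta-actin coding sequence, so the fluorescent protein sits at the N terminus of actin. Transcripts terminate at the bovine growth hormone poly(A) signal. The automated annotation matches the actin reading frame to the bovine protein, which reflects the very high conservation of beta-actin; the catalogue entry identifies the insert as human. miRFP670nano is a small, constitutively fluorescent near-infrared protein derived from a Nostoc punctiforme cyanobacteriochrome, and it needs biliverdin as its chromophore. T7 and SP6 promoters flank the insert as standard backbone elements. A few short fragment annotations (HIV-1 LTR, ble, lacI, bom) appear to be backbone remnants or incidental matches rather than functional parts.

The construct is used for transient or potentially stable expression in mammalian cells to image actin filaments in the near-infrared channel. This leaves the visible spectrum free for multiplexing with other fluorescent probes.
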