Features (pLannotate 1.2.2; 22 found; start..end, strand, type, name):
    101..480     +  enhancer       CMV enhancer: human cytomegalovirus immediate early enhancer
    481..684     +  promoter       CMV promoter: human cytomegalovirus (CMV) immediate early promoter
    680..713     +  LTR            5' LTR (truncated) (fragment): truncated 5' long terminal repeat (LTR) from HIV-1
    729..747     +  promoter       T7 promoter: promoter for bacteriophage T7 RNA polymerase
    861..1301    +  CDS            miRFP670nano: miRFP670nano is a basic (constitutively fluorescent) near ir fluorescent protein published in 2019, derived from Nostoc punctiforme. It has very low acid sensitivity. It requires the cofactor biliverdin for fluorescence.
   1365..2489    +  CDS            ACTB: ACTB_BOVIN - Experimental evidence at protein level: Swiss-Prot protein existence level 1. Actin is a highly conserved protein that polymerizes to produce filaments that form cross-linked networks in the cytoplasm of cells. Actin exists in both monomeric (G-actin) and polymeric (F-actin) forms, both forms playing key functions, such as cell motility and contraction. In addition to their role in the cytoplasmic cytoskeleton, G- and F-actin also localize in the nucleus, and regulate gene transcription and motility and repair of damaged DNA. From Bos taurus (Bovine).
   2508..2526    -  promoter       SP6 promoter: promoter for bacteriophage SP6 RNA polymerase
   2552..2776    +  polyA_signal   bGH poly(A) signal: bovine growth hormone polyadenylation signal
   2780..2801    +  promoter       SV40 promoter (fragment): SV40 enhancer and early promoter
   2822..3250    +  rep_origin     f1 ori (sequence partly withheld): f1 bacteriophage origin of replication; arrow indicates direction of (+) strand synthesis
   3264..3593    +  promoter       SV40 promoter: SV40 enhancer and early promoter
   3660..4451    +  CDS            neo: KKA2_KLEPN - Also known as kan, nptII. Experimental evidence at protein level: Swiss-Prot protein existence level 1. Resistance to kanamycin, neomycin, paromomycin, ribostamycin, butirosin and gentamicin B. From Klebsiella pneumoniae.
   4475..4633    +  CDS            ble (fragment): BLE_KLEPN - Experimental evidence at protein level: Swiss-Prot protein existence level 1. Binding protein with a strong affinity to the bleomycin family of antibiotics. Binds to CL990; an antimitotic-antibiotic compound. From Klebsiella pneumoniae.
   4628..4749    +  polyA_signal   SV40 poly(A) signal: SV40 polyadenylation signal
   4822..4838    -  protein_bind   lac operator: The lac repressor binds to the lac operator to inhibit transcription in E. coli. This inhibition can be relieved by adding lactose or isopropyl-β-D-thiogalactopyranoside (IPTG). lac repressor encoded by lacI
   4846..4876    -  promoter       lac promoter: promoter for the E. coli lac operon
   4891..4912    -  protein_bind   CAP binding site: CAP binding activates transcription in the presence of cAMP. E. coli catabolite activator protein
   4925..5017    -  CDS            lacI (fragment): lac repressor; lacI; The lac repressor binds to the lac operator to inhibit transcription in E. coli. This inhibition can be relieved by adding lactose or isopropyl-β-D-thiogalactopyranoside (IPTG).
   5200..5788    -  rep_origin     ori: high-copy-number ColE1/pMB1/pBR322/pUC origin of replication
   5959..6819    -  CDS            AmpR: β-lactamase; bla; confers resistance to ampicillin, carbenicillin, and related antibiotics
   6820..6924    -  promoter       AmpR promoter: bla
   6983..7035    -  misc_feature   bom (fragment): basis of mobility region from pBR322
>Addgene plasmid #127428 | pActin-miRFP670nano | addgene full sequence | sequence record 250231 | Addgene NGS Result
GCTACAACAAGGCAAGGCTTGACCGACAATTGCATGAAGAATCTGCTTAGGGTTAGGCGTTTTGCGCTGC
TTCGCGATGTACGGGCCAGATATACGCGTTGACATTGATTATTGACTAGTTATTAATAGTAATCAATTAC
GGGGTCATTAGTTCATAGCCCATATATGGAGTTCCGCGTTACATAACTTACGGTAAATGGCCCGCCTGGC
TGACCGCCCAACGACCCCCGCCCATTGACGTCAATAATGACGTATGTTCCCATAGTAACGCCAATAGGGA
CTTTCCATTGACGTCAATGGGTGGAGTATTTACGGTAAACTGCCCACTTGGCAGTACATCAAGTGTATCA
TATGCCAAGTACGCCCCCTATTGACGTCAATGACGGTAAATGGCCCGCCTGGCATTATGCCCAGTACATG
ACCTTATGGGACTTTCCTACTTGGCAGTACATCTACGTATTAGTCATCGCTATTACCATGGTGATGCGGT
TTTGGCAGTACATCAATGGGCGTGGATAGCGGTTTGACTCACGGGGATTTCCAAGTCTCCACCCCATTGA
CGTCAATGGGAGTTTGTTTTGGCACCAAAATCAACGGGACTTTCCAAAATGTCGTAACAACTCCGCCCCA
TTGACGCAAATGGGCGGTAGGCGTGTACGGTGGGAGGTCTATATAAGCAGAGCTCTCTGGCTAACTAGAG
AACCCACTGCTTACTGGCTTATCGAAATTAATACGACTCACTATAGGGAGACCCAAGCTTGGTACCGAGC
TCGGATCCACTAGTAACGGCCGCCAGTGTGCTGGAATTCTGCAGATATCCATCACACTGGCGGCCGCTCG
AGCATGCATCTAGCGGTACCATGGCAAACCTGGACAAGATGCTGAATACCACAGTAACAGAGGTGCGGCA
GTTCCTGCAGGTGGACAGAGTGTGCGTGTTCCAGTTTGAGGAGGATTATAGCGGAGTGGTGGTGGTGGAG
GCCGTGGACGATAGGTGGATCTCCATCCTGAAGACCCAGGTGCGGGATAGATACTTCATGGAGACAAGGG
GCGAGGAGTATTCTCACGGCCGCTACCAGGCCATCGCCGACATCTACACCGCAAACCTGACAGAGTGCTA
CAGGGATCTGCTGACACAGTTTCAGGTGAGAGCAATCCTGGCCGTGCCCATCCTGCAGGGCAAGAAGCTG
TGGGGCCTGTTGGTGGCACACCAGCTGGCGGCCCCTAGACAGTGGCAGACCTGGGAGATCGACTTTCTGA
AGCAGCAGGCCGTGGTGGTGGGCATCGCCATCCAGCAGAGCGGAGGTGGTGGATCAGGAGGAGGTGGTTC
TGGAGGTGGTGGATCAGGAGGAAGATCTCGAGCTATGGATGATGATATCGCCGCGCTCGTCGTCGACAAC
GGCTCCGGCATGTGCAAGGCCGGCTTCGCGGGCGACGATGCCCCCCGGGCCGTCTTCCCCTCCATCGTGG
GGCGCCCCAGGCACCAGGGCGTGATGGTGGGCATGGGTCAGAAGGATTCCTATGTGGGCGACGAGGCCCA
GAGCAAGAGAGGCATCCTCACCCTGAAGTACCCCATCGAGCACGGCATCGTCACCAACTGGGACGACATG
GAGAAAATCTGGCACCACACCTTCTACAATGAGCTGCGTGTGGCTCCCGAGGAGCACCCCGTGCTGCTGA
CCGAGGCCCCCCTGAACCCCAAGGCCAACCGCGAGAAGATGACCCAGATCATGTTTGAGACCTTCAACAC
CCCAGCCATGTACGTTGCTATCCAGGCTGTGCTATCCCTGTACGCCTCTGGCCGTACCACTGGCATCGTG
ATGGACTCCGGTGACGGGGTCACCCACACTGTGCCCATCTACGAGGGGTATGCCCTCCCCCATGCCATCC
TGCGTCTGGACCTGGCTGGCCGGGACCTGACTGACTACCTCATGAAGATCCTCACCGAGCGCGGCTACAG
CTTCACCACCACGGCCGAGCGGGAAATCGTGCGTGACATTAAGGAGAAGCTGTGCTACGTCGCCCTGGAC
TTCGAGCAAGAGATGGCCACGGCTGCTTCCAGCTCCTCCCTGGAGAAGAGCTACGAGCTGCCTGACGGCC
AGGTCATCACCATTGGCAATGAGCGGTTCCGCTGCCCTGAGGCACTCTTCCAGCCTTCCTTCCTGGGCAT
GGAGTCCTGTGGCATCCACGAAACTACCTTCAACTCCATCATGAAGTGTGACGTGGACATCCGCAAAGAC
CTGTACGCCAACACAGTGCTGTCTGGCGGCACCACCATGTACCCTGGCATTGCCGACAGGATGCAGAAGG
AGATCACTGCCCTGGCACCCAGCACAATGAAGATCAAGATCATTGCTCCTCCTGAGCGCAAGTACTCCGT
GTGGATCGGCGGCTCCATCCTGGCCTCGCTGTCCACCTTCCAGCAGATGTGGATCAGCAAGCAGGAGTAT
GACGAGTCCGGCCCCTCCATCGTCCACCGCAAATGCTTCTAGTCTAGAGGGCCCTATTCTATAGTGTCAC
CTAAATGCTAGAGCTCGCTGATCAGCCTCGACTGTGCCTTCTAGTTGCCAGCCATCTGTTGTTTGCCCCT
CCCCCGTGCCTTCCTTGACCCTGGAAGGTGCCACTCCCACTGTCCTTTCCTAATAAAATGAGGAAATTGC
ATCGCATTGTCTGAGTAGGTGTCATTCTATTCTGGGGGGTGGGGTGGGGCAGGACAGCAAGGGGGAGGAT
TGGGAAGACAATAGCAGGCATGCTGGGGATGCGGTGGGCTCTATGGCTTCTGAGGCGGAAAGAACCAGCT
GGGGCTCTAGGGGGTATCCCC
[124 nt withheld, positions 2822-2945]
C
[91 nt withheld, positions 2947-3037]
A
[49 nt withheld, positions 3039-3087]
CCTTTGACGTTGGAGTCCACGTTCTTT
[37 nt withheld, positions 3115-3151]
ACCCTATCTCGGTCTATTCTTTTGATTTATAAGGGATTTTGCCGATTTCGGCCTATTGGTTAAAAAATGA
GCTGATTTAACAAAAATTTAACGCGAATTAATTCTGTGGAATGTGTGTCAGTTAGGGTGTGGAAAGTCCC
CAGGCTCCCCAGCAGGCAGAAGTATGCAAAGCATGCATCTCAATTAGTCAGCAACCAGGTGTGGAAAGTC
CCCAGGCTCCCCAGCAGGCAGAAGTATGCAAAGCATGCATCTCAATTAGTCAGCAACCATAGTCCCGCCC
CTAACTCCGCCCATCCCGCCCCTAACTCCGCCCAGTTCCGCCCATTCTCCGCCCCATGGCTGACTAATTT
TTTTTATTTATGCAGAGGCCGAGGCCGCCTCTGCCTCTGAGCTATTCCAGAAGTAGTGAGGAGGCTTTTT
TGGAGGCCTAGGCTTTTGCAAAAAGCTCCCGGGAGCTTGTATATCCATTTTCGGATCTGATCAAGAGACA
GGATGAGGATCGTTTCGCATGATTGAACAAGATGGATTGCACGCAGGTTCTCCGGCCGCTTGGGTGGAGA
GGCTATTCGGCTATGACTGGGCACAACAGACAATCGGCTGCTCTGATGCCGCCGTGTTCCGGCTGTCAGC
GCAGGGGCGCCCGGTTCTTTTTGTCAAGACCGACCTGTCCGGTGCCCTGAATGAACTGCAGGACGAGGCA
GCGCGGCTATCGTGGCTGGCCACGACGGGCGTTCCTTGCGCAGCTGTGCTCGACGTTGTCACTGAAGCGG
GAAGGGACTGGCTGCTATTGGGCGAAGTGCCGGGGCAGGATCTCCTGTCATCTCACCTTGCTCCTGCCGA
GAAAGTATCCATCATGGCTGATGCAATGCGGCGGCTGCATACGCTTGATCCGGCTACCTGCCCATTCGAC
CACCAAGCGAAACATCGCATCGAGCGAGCACGTACTCGGATGGAAGCCGGTCTTGTCGATCAGGATGATC
TGGACGAAGAGCATCAGGGGCTCGCGCCAGCCGAACTGTTCGCCAGGCTCAAGGCGCGCATGCCCGACGG
CGAGGATCTCGTCGTGACCCATGGCGATGCCTGCTTGCCGAATATCATGGTGGAAAATGGCCGCTTTTCT
GGATTCATCGACTGTGGCCGGCTGGGTGTGGCGGACCGCTATCAGGACATAGCGTTGGCTACCCGTGATA
TTGCTGAAGAGCTTGGCGGCGAATGGGCTGACCGCTTCCTCGTGCTTTACGGTATCGCCGCTCCCGATTC
GCAGCGCATCGCCTTCTATCGCCTTCTTGACGAGTTCTTCTGAGCGGGACTCTGGGGTTCGAAATGACCG
ACCAAGCGACGCCCAACCTGCCATCACGAGATTTCGATTCCACCGCCGCCTTCTATGAAAGGTTGGGCTT
CGGAATCGTTTTCCGGGACGCCGGCTGGATGATCCTCCAGCGCGGGGATCTCATGCTGGAGTTCTTCGCC
CACCCCAACTTGTTTATTGCAGCTTATAATGGTTACAAATAAAGCAATAGCATCACAAATTTCACAAATA
AAGCATTTTTTTCACTGCATTCTAGTTGTGGTTTGTCCAAACTCATCAATGTATCTTATCATGTCTGTAT
ACCGTCGACCTCTAGCTAGAGCTTGGCGTAATCATGGTCATAGCTGTTTCCTGTGTGAAATTGTTATCCG
CTCACAATTCCACACAACATACGAGCCGGAAGCATAAAGTGTAAAGCCTGGGGTGCCTAATGAGTGAGCT
AACTCACATTAATTGCGTTGCGCTCACTGCCCGCTTTCCAGTCGGGAAACCTGTCGTGCCAGCTGCATTA
ATGAATCGGCCAACGCGCGGGGAGAGGCGGTTTGCGTATTGGGCGCTCTTCCGCTTCCTCGCTCACTGAC
TCGCTGCGCTCGGTCGTTCGGCTGCGGCGAGCGGTATCAGCTCACTCAAAGGCGGTAATACGGTTATCCA
CAGAATCAGGGGATAACGCAGGAAAGAACATGTGAGCAAAAGGCCAGCAAAAGGCCAGGAACCGTAAAAA
GGCCGCGTTGCTGGCGTTTTTCCATAGGCTCCGCCCCCCTGACGAGCATCACAAAAATCGACGCTCAAGT
CAGAGGTGGCGAAACCCGACAGGACTATAAAGATACCAGGCGTTTCCCCCTGGAAGCTCCCTCGTGCGCT
CTCCTGTTCCGACCCTGCCGCTTACCGGATACCTGTCCGCCTTTCTCCCTTCGGGAAGCGTGGCGCTTTC
TCATAGCTCACGCTGTAGGTATCTCAGTTCGGTGTAGGTCGTTCGCTCCAAGCTGGGCTGTGTGCACGAA
CCCCCCGTTCAGCCCGACCGCTGCGCCTTATCCGGTAACTATCGTCTTGAGTCCAACCCGGTAAGACACG
ACTTATCGCCACTGGCAGCAGCCACTGGTAACAGGATTAGCAGAGCGAGGTATGTAGGCGGTGCTACAGA
GTTCTTGAAGTGGTGGCCTAACTACGGCTACACTAGAAGAACAGTATTTGGTATCTGCGCTCTGCTGAAG
CCAGTTACCTTCGGAAAAAGAGTTGGTAGCTCTTGATCCGGCAAACAAACCACCGCTGGTAGCGGTGGTT
TTTTTGTTTGCAAGCAGCAGATTACGCGCAGAAAAAAAGGATCTCAAGAAGATCCTTTGATCTTTTCTAC
GGGGTCTGACGCTCAGTGGAACGAAAACTCACGTTAAGGGATTTTGGTCATGAGATTATCAAAAAGGATC
TTCACCTAGATCCTTTTAAATTAAAAATGAAGTTTTAAATCAATCTAAAGTATATATGAGTAAACTTGGT
CTGACAGTTACCAATGCTTAATCAGTGAGGCACCTATCTCAGCGATCTGTCTATTTCGTTCATCCATAGT
TGCCTGACTCCCCGTCGTGTAGATAACTACGATACGGGAGGGCTTACCATCTGGCCCCAGTGCTGCAATG
ATACCGCGAGACCCACGCTCACCGGCTCCAGATTTATCAGCAATAAACCAGCCAGCCGGAAGGGCCGAGC
GCAGAAGTGGTCCTGCAACTTTATCCGCCTCCATCCAGTCTATTAATTGTTGCCGGGAAGCTAGAGTAAG
TAGTTCGCCAGTTAATAGTTTGCGCAACGTTGTTGCCATTGCTACAGGCATCGTGGTGTCACGCTCGTCG
TTTGGTATGGCTTCATTCAGCTCCGGTTCCCAACGATCAAGGCGAGTTACATGATCCCCCATGTTGTGCA
AAAAAGCGGTTAGCTCCTTCGGTCCTCCGATCGTTGTCAGAAGTAAGTTGGCCGCAGTGTTATCACTCAT
GGTTATGGCAGCACTGCATAATTCTCTTACTGTCATGCCATCCGTAAGATGCTTTTCTGTGACTGGTGAG
TACTCAACCAAGTCATTCTGAGAATAGTGTATGCGGCGACCGAGTTGCTCTTGCCCGGCGTCAATACGGG
ATAATACCGCGCCACATAGCAGAACTTTAAAAGTGCTCATCATTGGAAAACGTTCTTCGGGGCGAAAACT
CTCAAGGATCTTACCGCTGTTGAGATCCAGTTCGATGTAACCCACTCGTGCACCCAACTGATCTTCAGCA
TCTTTTACTTTCACCAGCGTTTCTGGGTGAGCAAAAACAGGAAGGCAAAATGCCGCAAAAAAGGGAATAA
GGGCGACACGGAAATGTTGAATACTCATACTCTTCCTTTTTCAATATTATTGAAGCATTTATCAGGGTTA
TTGTCTCATGAGCGGATACATATTTGAATGTATTTAGAAAAATAAACAAATAGGGGTTCCGCGCACATTT
CCCCGAAAAGTGCCACCTGACGTCGACGGATCGGGAGATCTCCCGATCCCCTATGGTGCACTCTCAGTAC
AATCTGCTCTGATGCCGCATAGTTAAGCCAGTATCTGCTCCCTGCTTGTGTGTTGGAGGTCGCTGAGTAG
TGCGCGAGCAAAATTTAA
